>Addgene plasmid #13536 | pTK203 | addgene full sequence | sequence record 229454 | Addgene NGS Result
CATGTTCTTTCCTGCGTTATCCCCTGATTCTGTGGATAACCGTATTACCGCCTTTGAGTGAGCTGATACC
GCTCGCCGCAGCCGAACGACCGAGCGCAGCGAGTCAGTGAGCGAGGAAGCGGAAGAGCGCCCAATACGCA
AACCGCCTCTCCCCGCGCGTTGGCCGATTCATTAATGCAGGATCTCGATCCCGCGAAATTAATACGACTC
ACTATAGGGAGACCACAACGGTTTCCCTCTAGAAATAATTTTGTTTAACTTTAAGAAGGAGATATACATA
TGCGGGGTTCTCATCATCATCATCATCATGGTATGGCTAGCATGACTGGTGGACAGCAAATGGGTCGGGA
TCTGTACGACGATGACGATAAGGATCCGGCCCAACAATCACCCTATTCAGCAGCGATGGCAGAACAGCGT
CACCAGGAGTGGTTACGTTTTGTCGACCTGCTTAAGAATGCCTACCAAAACGATCTCCATTTACCGTTGT
TAAACCTGATGCTGACGCCAGATGAGCGCGAAGCGTTGGGGACTCGCGTGCGTATTGTCGAAGAGCTGTT
GCGCGGCGAAATGAGCCAGCGTGAGTTAAAAAATGAACTCGGCGCGGGCATCGCGACGATTACGCGTGGA
TCTAACAGCCTGAAAGCCGCGCCCGTTGAGCTGCGCCAGTGGCTGGAAGAGGTGTTGCTGAAAAGCGAGG
ATCCGGGCCGCATGGTGAGCAAGGGCGAGGAGCTGTTCACCGGGGTGGTGCCCATCCTGGTCGAGCTGGA
CGGCGACGTAAACGGCCACAAGTTCAGCGTGTCCGGCGAGGGCGAGGGCGATGCCACCTACGGCAAGCTG
ACCCTGAAGTTCATCTGCACCACCGGCAAGCTGCCCGTGCCCTGGCCCACCCTCGTGACCACCCTGACCT
GGGGCGTGCAGTGCTTCAGCCGCTACCCCGACCACATGAAGCAGCACGACTTCTTCAAGTCCGCCATGCC
CGAAGGCTACGTCCAGGAGCGCACCATCTTCTTCAAGGACGACGGCAACTACAAGACCCGCGCCGAGGTG
AAGTTCGAGGGCGACACCCTGGTGAACCGCATCGAGCTGAAGGGCATCGACTTCAAGGAGGACGGCAACA
TCCTGGGGCACAAGCTGGAGTACAACTACATCAGCCACAACGTCTATATCACCGCCGACAAGCAGAAGAA
CGGCATCAAGGCCAACTTCAAGATCCGCCACAACATCGAGGACGGCAGCGTGCAGCTCGCCGACCACTAC
CAGCAGAACACCCCCATCGGCGACGGCCCCGTGCTGCTGCCCGACAACCACTACCTGAGCACCCAGTCCG
CCCTGAGCAAAGACCCCAACGAGAAGCGCGATCACATGGTCCTGCTGGAGTTCGTGACCGCCGCCGGGAT
CACTGATATCACAAGTTTGTACAAAAAAGCAGGCTCGGCCCAACAATCACCCTATTCAGCAGCGATGGCA
GAACAGCGTCACCAGGAGTGGTTACGTTTTGTCGACCTGCTTAAGAATGCCTACCAAAACGATCTCCATT
TACCGTTGTTAAACCTGATGCTGACGCCAGATGAGCGCGAAGCGTTGGGGACTCGCGTGCGTATTGTCGA
AGAGCTGTTGCGCGGCGAAATGAGCCAGCGTGAGTTAAAAAATGAACTCGGCGCAGGCATCGCGACGATT
ACGCGTGGATCTAACAGCCTGAAAGCCGCGCCCGTCGAGCTGCGCCAGTGGCTGGAAGAGGTGTTGCTGA
AAAGCGATAACCCAGCTTTCTTGTACAAAGTGGTGATATCGGTGAGCAAGGGCGAGGAGCTGTTCACCGG
GGTGGTGCCCATCCTGGTCGAGCTGGACGGCGACGTAAACGGCCACAAGTTCAGCGTGTCCGGCGAGGGC
GAGGGCGATGCCACCTACGGCAAGCTGACCCTGAAGCTGATCTGCACCACCGGCAAGCTGCCCGTGCCCT
GGCCCACCCTCGTGACCACCCTGGGCTACGGCCTGCAGTGCTTCGCCCGCTACCCCGACCACATGAAGCA
GCACGACTTCTTCAAGTCCGCCATGCCCGAAGGCTACGTCCAGGAGCGCACCATCTTCTTCAAGGACGAC
GGCAACTACAAGACCCGCGCCGAGGTGAAGTTCGAGGGCGACACCCTGGTGAACCGCATCGAGCTGAAGG
GCATCGACTTCAAGGAGGACGGCAACATCCTGGGGCACAAGCTGGAGTACAACTACAACAGCCACAACGT
CTATATCACCGCCGACAAGCAGAAGAACGGCATCAAGGCCAACTTCAAGATCCGCCACAACATCGAGGAC
GGCGGCGTGCAGCTCGCCGACCACTACCAGCAGAACACCCCCATCGGCGACGGCCCCGTGCTGCTGCCCG
ACAACCACTACCTGAGCTACCAGTCCGCCCTGAGCAAAGACCCCAACGAGAAGCGCGATCACATGGTCCT
GCTGGAGTTCGTGACCGCCGCCGGGATCACTCTCGGCATGGACGAGCTGTACAAGTAAAAGCTTGATCCG
GCTGCTAACAAAGCCCGAAAGGAAGCTGAGTTGGCTGCTGCCACCGCTGAGCAATAACTAGCATAACCCC
TTGGGGCCTCTAAACGGGTCTTGAGGGGTTTTTTGCTGAAAGGAGGAACTATATCCGGATCTGGCGTAAT
AGCGAAGAGGCCCGCACCGATCGCCCTTCCCAACAGTTGCGCAGCCTGAATGGCGAATGGG
[124 nt withheld, positions 2722-2845]
C
[91 nt withheld, positions 2847-2937]
AGGGTGT
[43 nt withheld, positions 2945-2987]
CCTTTGACGTTGGAGTCCACGTTCTTT
[37 nt withheld, positions 3015-3051]
ACCCTATCTCGGTCTATTCTTTTGATTTATAAGGGATTTTGCCGATTTCGGCCTATTGGTTAAAAAATGA
GCTGATTTAACAAAAATTTAACGCGAATTTTAACAAAATATTAACGCTTACAATTTAGGTGGCACTTTTC
GGGGAAATGTGCGCGGAACCCCTATTTGTTTATTTTTCTAAATACATTCAAATATGTATCCGCTCATGAG
ACAATAACCCTGATAAATGCTTCAATAATATTGAAAAAGGAAGAGTATGAGTATTCAACATTTCCGTGTC
GCCCTTATTCCCTTTTTTGCGGCATTTTGCCTTCCTGTTTTTGCTCACCCAGAAACGCTGGTGAAAGTAA
AAGATGCTGAAGATCAGTTGGGTGCACGAGTGGGTTACATCGAACTGGATCTCAACAGCGGTAAGATCCT
TGAGAGTTTTCGCCCCGAAGAACGTTTTCCAATGATGAGCACTTTTAAAGTTCTGCTATGTGGCGCGGTA
TTATCCCGTATTGACGCCGGGCAAGAGCAACTCGGTCGCCGCATACACTATTCTCAGAATGACTTGGTTG
AGTACTCACCAGTCACAGAAAAGCATCTTACGGATGGCATGACAGTAAGAGAATTATGCAGTGCTGCCAT
AACCATGAGTGATAACACTGCGGCCAACTTACTTCTGACAACGATCGGAGGACCGAAGGAGCTAACCGCT
TTTTTGCACAACATGGGGGATCATGTAACTCGCCTTGATCGTTGGGAACCGGAGCTGAATGAAGCCATAC
CAAACGACGAGCGTGACACCACGATGCCTGTAGCAATGGCAACAACGTTGCGCAAACTATTAACTGGCGA
ACTACTTACTCTAGCTTCCCGGCAACAATTAATAGACTGGATGGAGGCGGATAAAGTTGCAGGACCACTT
CTGCGCTCGGCCCTTCCGGCTGGCTGGTTTATTGCTGATAAATCTGGAGCCGGTGAGCGTGGGTCTCGCG
GTATCATTGCAGCACTGGGGCCAGATGGTAAGCCCTCCCGTATCGTAGTTATCTACACGACGGGGAGTCA
GGCAACTATGGATGAACGAAATAGACAGATCGCTGAGATAGGTGCCTCACTGATTAAGCATTGGTAACTG
TCAGACCAAGTTTACTCATATATACTTTAGATTGATTTAAAACTTCATTTTTAATTTAAAAGGATCTAGG
TGAAGATCCTTTTTGATAATCTCATGACCAAAATCCCTTAACGTGAGTTTTCGTTCCACTGAGCGTCAGA
CCCCGTAGAAAAGATCAAAGGATCTTCTTGAGATCCTTTTTTTCTGCGCGTAATCTGCTGCTTGCAAACA
AAAAAACCACCGCTACCAGCGGTGGTTTGTTTGCCGGATCAAGAGCTACCAACTCTTTTTCCGAAGGTAA
CTGGCTTCAGCAGAGCGCAGATACCAAATACTGTTCTTCTAGTGTAGCCGTAGTTAGGCCACCACTTCAA
GAACTCTGTAGCACCGCCTACATACCTCGCTCTGCTAATCCTGTTACCAGTGGCTGCTGCCAGTGGCGAT
AAGTCGTGTCTTACCGGGTTGGACTCAAGACGATAGTTACCGGATAAGGCGCAGCGGTCGGGCTGAACGG
GGGGTTCGTGCACACAGCCCAGCTTGGAGCGAACGACCTACACCGAACTGAGATACCTACAGCGTGAGCT
ATGAGAAAGCGCCACGCTTCCCGAAGGGAGAAAGGCGGACAGGTATCCGGTAAGCGGCAGGGTCGGAACA
GGAGAGCGCACGAGGGAGCTTCCAGGGGGAAACGCCTGGTATCTTTATAGTCCTGTCGGGTTTCGCCACC
TCTGACTTGAGCGTCGATTTTTGTGATGCTCGTCAGGGGGGCGGAGCCTATGGAAAAACGCCAGCAACGC
GGCCTTTTTACGGTTCCTGGCCTTTTGCTGGCCTTTTGCTCA
Features (pLannotate 1.2.2; 19 found; start..end, strand, type, name):
      1..125     +  rep_origin     RSF ori (fragment): Plasmids containing the RSF 1030 origin of replication can be propagated in E. coli cells that contain additional plasmids with compatible origins.
    127..180     +  CDS            lacI (fragment): lac repressor; lacI; The lac repressor binds to the lac operator to inhibit transcription in E. coli. This inhibition can be relieved by adding lactose or isopropyl-β-D-thiogalactopyranoside (IPTG).
    200..218     +  promoter       T7 promoter: promoter for bacteriophage T7 RNA polymerase
    250..272     +  RBS            RBS: efficient ribosome binding site from bacteriophage T7 gene 10 (Olins and Rangwala, 1989)
    292..312     +  CDS            capTEV™ (fragment): composite tag for in vivo biotinylation, TEV protease cleavage, and 6xHis tagging
    313..345     +  CDS            T7 tag (gene 10 leader): leader peptide from bacteriophage T7 gene 10 promotes efficient translation in E. coli
    349..372     +  CDS            Xpress™ tag: Xpress™ epitope tag, including an enterokinase recognition and cleavage site
    379..699     +  CDS            trpR: TRPR_ECO57 - Experimental evidence at protein level: Swiss-Prot protein existence level 1. This protein is an aporepressor. When complexed with L- tryptophan it binds the operator region of the trp operon (5'- ACTAGT-'3') and prevents the initiation of transcription. The complex also regulates trp repressor biosynthesis by binding to its regulatory region (By similarity). From Escherichia coli O157:H7.
    712..1425    +  CDS            ECFP: ECFP is a basic (constitutively fluorescent) cyan fluorescent protein published in 1996, derived from Aequorea victoria. It has low acid sensitivity.
   1438..1758    +  CDS            trpR: TRPR_ECO57 - Experimental evidence at protein level: Swiss-Prot protein existence level 1. This protein is an aporepressor. When complexed with L- tryptophan it binds the operator region of the trp operon (5'- ACTAGT-'3') and prevents the initiation of transcription. The complex also regulates trp repressor biosynthesis by binding to its regulatory region (By similarity). From Escherichia coli O157:H7.
   1760..1784    -  protein_bind   attB2: mutant version of attB; recombination site for the Gateway® BP reaction BP Clonase™
   1791..2508    +  CDS            Venus (fragment): yellow fluorescent protein (YFP) with fast and efficient maturation (Nagai et al., 2002) mammalian codon-optimized
   2521..2570    +  CDS            SET1 (fragment): solubility-enhancement tag derived from T7 phage gene 10B
   2578..2625    +  terminator     T7 terminator: transcription terminator for bacteriophage T7 RNA polymerase
   2651..2717    +  CDS            lacZα (fragment): LacZα fragment of β-galactosidase; lacZ fragment
   2722..3177    +  rep_origin     f1 ori (sequence partly withheld): f1 bacteriophage origin of replication; arrow indicates direction of (+) strand synthesis
   3203..3307    +  promoter       AmpR promoter: bla
   3308..4168    +  CDS            AmpR: β-lactamase; bla; confers resistance to ampicillin, carbenicillin, and related antibiotics
   4339..4927    +  rep_origin     ori: high-copy-number ColE1/pMB1/pBR322/pUC origin of replication
