[The description below was written by a language model from this plasmid's Addgene catalogue record and pLannotate feature annotations shown in this document.]
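Description:
pTK203 is a bacterial expression plasmid built on the pRSET-B backbone that encodes FLIPW-TCTY, a genetically encoded FRET nanosensor for tryptophan. It is a high-copy plasmid maintained in E. coli through a ColE1/pUC-type origin and selected with ampicillin via the β-lactamase gene. An f1 origin is also present, allowing single-stranded DNA production. The sequenced record is about 5 kb, consistent with a roughly 2.2 kb insert in a 2.9 kb backbone. The short fragments annotated as RSF ori, lacI, lacZα and SET1 appear to be small backbone remnants or partial matches rather than functional elements.

The sensor is expressed from a T7 promoter with the phage T7 gene 10 ribosome binding site and ends at a T7 terminator, so expression requires a host supplying T7 RNA polymerase. The open reading frame begins with the pRSET leader, comprising a His-tag region, the T7 gene 10 leader and the Xpress epitope with its enterokinase site, which supports purification and detection. This is followed by a tandem arrangement: E. coli tryptophan repressor (TrpR), ECFP, a second TrpR copy, and Venus. According to the depositor, the first TrpR was inserted at BamHI and the second was Gateway-cloned into the FLIP cassette, which accounts for the attB2 site between the second TrpR and Venus. TrpR is an aporepressor that binds L-tryptophan. Placing two copies in one polypeptide alongside a cyan donor and yellow acceptor presumably lets ligand binding alter energy transfer between the fluorophores. The associated work used such sensors to monitor tryptophan levels and tryptophan/kynurenine exchange, and this plasmid is suited to producing the recombinant sensor protein in bacteria.
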