Addgene plasmid #13536: pTK203
Depositing lab: Wolf Frommer. Depositing organization: Carnegie Institution for Science. Publication: Nanosensor detection of an immunoregulatory tryptophan influx/kynurenine efflux cycle. Kaper T, Looger LL, Takanaga H, Platten M, Steinman L, Frommer WB. PLoS Biol. 2007 Oct;5(10):e257. 10.1371/journal.pbio.0050257 PubMed 17896864.
Backbone
  Vector backbone: pRSET-B
  Backbone size w/o insert (bp): 2897
  Vector type: Bacterial Expression
Growth in bacteria
  Bacterial resistance: Ampicillin, 100 μg/mL
  Growth temperature: 37°C
  Growth strain: DH5alpha
  Copy number: High Copy
Gene/Insert
  Gene/Insert name: FLIPW-TCTY (alt names: TrpR-ECFP-TrpR-Venus; TrpR)
  Species: E. coli
  Insert size (bp): 2200
  Tag / fusion protein: See map
  Cloning method: Restriction Enzyme; 5′ cloning site BamHI (not destroyed); 3′ cloning site HindIII (not destroyed)
  Sequencing primers: 5′ N/A
Resource information
  A portion of this plasmid was derived from a plasmid made by: Venus is from Dr. Atsushi Miyawaki.
Terms and licenses: Academic/Nonprofit Terms; Industry Terms: Not Available to Industry
Depositor comments: For more information, see http://carnegiedpb.stanford.edu/research/frommer/nanosensors/index.html 1st TrpR cloned into BamHI. 2nd TrpR was gateway cloned into FLIP cassette.
How to cite: pTK203 was a gift from Wolf Frommer (Addgene plasmid # 13536 ; http://n2t.net/addgene:13536 ; RRID:Addgene_13536)
