>Addgene plasmid #13536 | pTK203 | addgene partial sequence | sequence record 19942 | 13536 with T7-terminal
TACTCTTTGGGCTTGTAGCAGCCGGATCAAGCTTTTACTTGTACAGCTCGTCCATGCCGAGAGTGATCCC
GGCGGCGGTCACGAACTCCAGCAGGACCATGTGATCGCGCTTCTCGTTGGGGTCTTTGCTCAGGGCGGAC
TGGTAGCTCAGGTAGTGGTTGTCGGGCAGCAGCACGGGGCCGTCGCCGATGGGGGTGTTCTGCTGGTAGT
GGTCGGCGAGCTGCACGCCGCCGTCCTCGATGTTGTGGCGGATCTTGAAGTTGGCCTTGATGCCGTTCTT
CTGCTTGTCGGCGGTGATATAGACGTTGTGGCTGTTGTAGTTGTACTCCAGCTTGTGCCCCAGGATGTTG
CCGTCCTCCTTGAAGTCGATGCCCTTCAGCTCGATGCGGTTCACCAGGGTGTCGCCCTCGAACTTCACCT
CGGCGCGGGTCTTGTAGTTGCCGTCGTCCTTGAAGAAGATGGTGCGCTCCTGGACGTAGCCTTCGGGCAT
GGCGGACTTGAAGAAGTCGTGCTGCTTCATGTGGTCGGGGTAGCGGGCGAAGCACTGCAGGCCGTAGCCC
AGGGTGGTCACGAGGGTGGGCCAGGGCACGGGCAGCTTGCCGGTGGTGCAGATCAGCTTCAGGGTCAGCT
TGCCGTAGGTGGCATCGCCCTCGCCCTCGCCGGACACGCTGAACTTGTGGCCGTTTACGTCGCCGTCCAG
CTCGACCAGGATGGGCACCACCCCGGTGAACAGCTCCTCGCCCTTGCTCACCGATATCACCACTTTGTAC
AAGAAAGCTGGGTTATCGCTTTTCAGCAACACCTCTTCCAGCCACTGGCGCAGCTCGACGGGCGCGGCTT
TCAGGCTGTTAGATCACCNACTCCAGCGCCATNTTTANACTGTATCCNAATTCAANTTTT
